>Addgene plasmid #144087 | TFORF1192 | addgene full sequence | sequence record 396210 | Addgene NGS Result
TTAATGTAGTCTTATGCAATACTCTTGTAGTCTTGCAACATGGTAACGATGAGTTAGCAACATGCCTTAC
AAGGAGAGAAAAAGCACCGTGCATGCCGATTGGTGGAAGTAAGGTGGTACGATCGTGCCTTATTAGGAAG
GCAACAGACGGGTCTGACATGGATTGGACGAACCACTGAATTGCCGCATTGCAGAGATATTGTATTTAAG
TGCCTAGCTCGATACATAAACGGGTCTCTCTGGTTAGACCAGATCTGAGCCTGGGAGCTCTCTGGCTAAC
TAGGGAACCCACTGCTTAAGCCTCAATAAAGCTTGCCTTGAGTGCTTCAAGTAGTGTGTGCCCGTCTGTT
GTGTGACTCTGGTAACTAGAGATCCCTCAGACCCTTTTAGTCAGTGTGGAAAATCTCTAGCAGTGGCGCC
CGAACAGGGACTTGAAAGCGAAAGGGAAACCAGAGGAGCTCTCTCGACGCAGGACTCGGCTTGCTGAAGC
GCGCACGGCAAGAGGCGAGGGGCGGCGACTGGTGAGTACGCCAAAAATTTTGACTAGCGGAGGCTAGAAG
GAGAGAGATGGGTGCGAGAGCGTCAGTATTAAGCGGGGGAGAATTAGATCGCGATGGGAAAAAATTCGGT
TAAGGCCAGGGGGAAAGAAAAAATATAAATTAAAACATATAGTATGGGCAAGCAGGGAGCTAGAACGATT
CGCAGTTAATCCTGGCCTGTTAGAAACATCAGAAGGCTGTAGACAAATACTGGGACAGCTACAACCATCC
CTTCAGACAGGATCAGAAGAACTTAGATCATTATATAATACAGTAGCAACCCTCTATTGTGTGCATCAAA
GGATAGAGATAAAAGACACCAAGGAAGCTTTAGACAAGATAGAGGAAGAGCAAAACAAAAGTAAGACCAC
CGCACAGCAAGCGGCCGCTGATCTTCAGACCTGGAGGAGGAGATATGAGGGACAATTGGAGAAGTGAATT
ATATAAATATAAAGTAGTAAAAATTGAACCATTAGGAGTAGCACCCACCAAGGCAAAGAGAAGAGTGGTG
CAGAGAGAAAAAAGAGCAGTGGGAATAGGAGCTTTGTTCCTTGGGTTCTTGGGAGCAGCAGGAAGCACTA
TGGGCGCAGCGTCAATGACGCTGACGGTACAGGCCAGACAATTATTGTCTGGTATAGTGCAGCAGCAGAA
CAATTTGCTGAGGGCTATTGAGGCGCAACAGCATCTGTTGCAACTCACAGTCTGGGGCATCAAGCAGCTC
CAGGCAAGAATCCTGGCTGTGGAAAGATACCTAAAGGATCAACAGCTCCTGGGGATTTGGGGTTGCTCTG
GAAAACTCATTTGCACCACTGCTGTGCCTTGGAATGCTAGTTGGAGTAATAAATCTCTGGAACAGATTTG
GAATCACACGACCTGGATGGAGTGGGACAGAGAAATTAACAATTACACAAGCTTAATACACTCCTTAATT
GAAGAATCGCAAAACCAGCAAGAAAAGAATGAACAAGAATTATTGGAATTAGATAAATGGGCAAGTTTGT
GGAATTGGTTTAACATAACAAATTGGCTGTGGTATATAAAATTATTCATAATGATAGTAGGAGGCTTGGT
AGGTTTAAGAATAGTTTTTGCTGTACTTTCTATAGTGAATAGAGTTAGGCAGGGATATTCACCATTATCG
TTTCAGACCCACCTCCCAACCCCGAGGGGACCCATGCATTGCATCTCAATTAGTCAGCAACCAGGTGTGG
AAAGTCCCCAGGCTCCCCAGCAGGCAGAAGTATGCAAAGCATGCGTCTCAATTAGTCAGCAACCATAGTC
CCGCCCCTAACTCCGCCCATCCCGCCCCTAACTCCGCCCAGTTCCGCCCATTCTCCGCCCCATGGCTGAC
TAATTTTTTTTATTTATGCAGAGGCCGAGGCCGCCTCGGCCTCTGAGCTATTCCAGAAGTAGTGAGGAGG
CTTTTTTGGAGGCCTAGGCTTTTGCAAAAAGCTTTCTAGAGGTACCACCGGAGCTTACCATGACCGAGTA
CAAGCCCACGGTGCGCCTCGCCACCCGCGACGACGTCCCCAGGGCCGTACGCACCCTCGCCGCCGCGTTC
GCCGACTACCCCGCCACGCGCCACACCGTCGATCCGGACCGCCACATCGAGCGGGTCACCGAGCTGCAAG
AACTCTTCCTCACGCGCGTCGGGCTCGACATCGGCAAGGTGTGGGTCGCGGACGACGGCGCCGCCGTGGC
GGTCTGGACCACGCCGGAGAGCGTCGAAGCGGGGGCGGTGTTCGCCGAGATCGGCCCGCGCATGGCCGAG
TTGAGCGGTTCCCGGCTGGCCGCGCAGCAACAGATGGAAGGCCTCCTGGCGCCGCACCGGCCCAAGGAGC
CCGCGTGGTTCCTGGCCACCGTCGGCGTCTCGCCCGACCACCAGGGCAAGGGTCTGGGCAGCGCCGTCGT
GCTCCCCGGAGTGGAGGCGGCCGAGCGCGCCGGGGTGCCCGCCTTCCTGGAGACCTCCGCGCCCCGCAAC
CTCCCCTTCTACGAGCGGCTCGGCTTCACCGTCACCGCCGACGTCGAGGTGCCCGAAGGACCGCGCACCT
GGTGCATGACCCGCAAGCCCGGTGCCAGTTAACGAATTCTAGATCTTGAGACAAATGGCAGTATTCATCC
ACAATTTTAAAAGAAAAGGGGGGATTGGGGGGTACAGTGCAGGGGAAAGAATAGTAGACATAATAGCAAC
AGACATACAAACTAAAGAATTACAAAAACAAATTACAAAAATTCAAAATTTTCGGGTTTATTACAGGGAC
AGCAGAGATCCACTTTGGCGCCGGCTCGAGGCCTGCAGGTGCAAAGATGGATAAAGTTTTAAACAGAGAG
GAATCTTTGCAGCTAATGGACCTTCTAGGTCTTGAAAGGAGTGGGAATTGGCTCCGGTGCCCGTCAGTGG
GCAGAGCGCACATCGCCCACAGTCCCCGAGAAGTTGGGGGGAGGGGTCGGCAATTGAACCGGTGCCTAGA
GAAGGTGGCGCGGGGTAAACTGGGAAAGTGATGTCGTGTACTGGCTCCGCCTTTTTCCCGAGGGTGGGGG
AGAACCGTATATAAGTGCAGTAGTCGCCGTGAACGTTCTTTTTCGCAACGGGTTTGCCGCCAGAACACAG
GTAAGTGCCGTGTGTGGTTCCCGCGGGCCTGGCCTCTTTACGGGTTATGGCCCTTGCGTGCCTTGAATTA
CTTCCACCTGGCTGCAGTACGTGATTCTTGATCCCGAGCTTCGGGTTGGAAGTGGGTGGGAGAGTTCGAG
GCCTTGCGCTTAAGGAGCCCCTTCGCCTCGTGCTTGAGTTGAGGCCTGGCCTGGGCGCTGGGGCCGCCGC
GTGCGAATCTGGTGGCACCTTCGCGCCTGTCTCGCTGCTTTCGATAAGTCTCTAGCCATTTAAAATTTTT
GATGACCTGCTGCGACGCTTTTTTTCTGGCAAGATAGTCTTGTAAATGCGGGCCAAGATCTGCACACTGG
TATTTCGGTTTTTGGGGCCGCGGGCGGCGACGGGGCCCGTGCGTCCCAGCGCACATGTTCGGCGAGGCGG
GGCCTGCGAGCGCGGCCACCGAGAATCGGACGGGGGTAGTCTCAAGCTGGCCGGCCTGCTCTGGTGCCTG
GCCTCGCGCCGCCGTGTATCGCCCCGCCCTGGGCGGCAAGGCTGGCCCGGTCGGCACCAGTTGCGTGAGC
GGAAAGATGGCCGCTTCCCGGCCCTGCTGCAGGGAGCTCAAAATGGAGGACGCGGCGCTCGGGAGAGCGG
GCGGGTGAGTCACCCACACAAAGGAAAAGGGCCTTTCCGTCCTCAGCCGTCGCTTCATGTGACTCCACGG
AGTACCGGGCGCCGTCCAGGCACCTCGATTAGTTCTCGAGCTTTTGGAGTACGTCGTCTTTAGGTTGGGG
GGAGGGGTTTTATGCGATGGAGTTTCCCCACACTGAGTGGGTGGAGACTGAAGTTAGGCCAGCTTGGCAC
TTGATGTAATTCTCCTTGGAATTTGCCCTTTTTGAGTTTGGATCTTGGTTCATTCTCAAGCCTCAGACAG
TGGTTCAAAGTTTTTTTCTTCCATTTCAGGTGTCGTGAGGCTAGCACCGCCACCATGGAGTCTTGCTCTG
TCGCACAGGCTGGAGTGCAGTGGCCCGATCTCAGCTCACTGCAACCTCCGCCTCCCAGGTTCAAGCAATT
CTCCTGCCACAGCCTCCAAGTAGCTGGGATTACAGATTTGGATTTACAGTGTGAGATAATCAGCTACATA
GAAGTACCCACTTATGAAACAGATATATCCTCTACACAACTTCAGAGCATATATAAGAGAGAGAAACTCT
ATGAATGTAAGAAATGTCAGAAGAAATTTAGTAGTGGTTATCAACTTATTCTACATCACAGGTTTCATGT
CATTGAGAGACCCTATGAATGCAAAGAGTGTGGGAAGAACTTTCGTAGTGGCTATCAACTTACTCTACAT
CAAAGATTTCATACTGGTGAGAAACCCTATGAATGTACAGAATGTGGGAAGAACTTTAGAAGTGGTTATC
AGCTGACTGTGCATCAGAGATTTCATACTGGTGAGAAAACCTATGAATGTAGGCAGTGTGGGAAGGCCTT
TATATATGCCTCACACATTGTTCAACATGAGAGAATTCACACTGGTGGGAAGCCGTATGAATGTCAGGAG
TGTGGGAGGGCCTTTAGTCAAGGTGGACATCTTAGAATTCATCAGAGAGTTCATACTGGCGAAAAACCAT
ATAAATGTAAGGAATGTGGGAAGACTTTTAGTAGGCGCTCAAATCTTGTTGAACATGGGCAGTTTCATAC
TGATGAGAAGCCATACATATGTGAGAAATGTGGAAAGGCCTTTAGAAGAGGTCACCAGCTTACTGTACAT
CAGAGAGTTCACACTGGTAAAAAGCCATATGAGTGTAAAGAATGTGGGAAGGGCTATACCACTGCCTCAT
ACTTTCTTCTACATCAGAGAATTCATAAAGGTGGAAAACCCTATGAATGTAAGGAGTGTAAGAAAACCTT
TACTTTGTATAGAAATCTTACTCGGCATCAGAATATTCATACTGGTGAGAAACTTTTTGAATGCAAGCAA
TGTGGGAAGACCTATACTACTGGTTCAAAACTCTTTCAACATCAGAAAACTCATACTGGCGAGAAACCCT
ATGAATGCAAGGAATGCGGAAAGGCCTTTAGCTTGTATGGCTACCTTAAACAACATCAGAAAATTCATAC
TGGCATGAAACACTTTGAATGTAAGGAGTGTAAAAAAACCTTTACTTTGTATAGAAATCTTACTCGACAT
CAGAATATTCACACTGGTAAGAAACTTTTTGAATGTCAGGAATGTGGGAAGGCCTATAGTACTGGCTCAA
ACCTTATTCAACATCGGAAAACTCATACTGGTGAGAAACCCTATAAATGTAAGGAATGTGGCAAGACCTT
TAGCTTGCATGGATATCTTAATCAACATCAGAAAATTCATACTGGTATGAAACCCTATGAATGTAAGGTA
TGTAGAAAAACCTTTACTTTCTATAGAAATCTTACTCTACATCAAAGTATTCATACTGATGAGAAACCTT
TTGAATGTAAGGAATGTGGGAAGACCTTTAGACGTAGTTCACACCTTACTGCACATCAGAGCATTCATGC
TGATAAAAAACCCTATGAATGTAAAGAATGTGGAAAGGCCTTTAAAATGTATGGCTACCTTACCCAACAT
CAGAAAATTCATACTGGTGGAAAACCTTATGAATGTAAAGAATGTGGGAAGGCCTTCAGTCGTGCTTCAA
ACCTTGTTCAACATGAGAGAATTCATACTGGTGAGAAACCCTATGTGTGTAAGCAGTGTGGGAAAACCTT
CAGATATGGTTCAGCCCTTAAAGCCCATCAGAGAATTCATAGGAGCATAAAAGTGTAGTAATGAACTAGT
CCGTAACTTGAAAGTATTTCGATTTCTTGGCTTTATATATCTTGTGGAAAGGACGACCACATTCTTCGCA
CATTGGGTGCACGCGTTAAGTCGACAATCAACCTCTGGATTACAAAATTTGTGAAAGATTGACTGGTATT
CTTAACTATGTTGCTCCTTTTACGCTATGTGGATACGCTGCTTTAATGCCTTTGTATCATGCTATTGCTT
CCCGTATGGCTTTCATTTTCTCCTCCTTGTATAAATCCTGGTTGCTGTCTCTTTATGAGGAGTTGTGGCC
CGTTGTCAGGCAACGTGGCGTGGTGTGCACTGTGTTTGCTGACGCAACCCCCACTGGTTGGGGCATTGCC
ACCACCTGTCAGCTCCTTTCCGGGACTTTCGCTTTCCCCCTCCCTATTGCCACGGCGGAACTCATCGCCG
CCTGCCTTGCCCGCTGCTGGACAGGGGCTCGGCTGTTGGGCACTGACAATTCCGTGGTGTTGTCGGGGAA
ATCATCGTCCTTTCCTTGGCTGCTCGCCTGTGTTGCCACCTGGATTCTGCGCGGGACGTCCTTCTGCTAC
GTCCCTTCGGCCCTCAATCCAGCGGACCTTCCTTCCCGCGGCCTGCTGCCGGCTCTGCGGCCTCTTCCGC
GTCTTCGCCTTCGCCCTCAGACGAGTCGGATCTCCCTTTGGGCCGCCTCCCCGCGTCGACTTTAAGACCA
ATGACTTACAAGGCAGCTGTAGATCTTAGCCACTTTTTAAAAGAAAAGGGGGGACTGGAAGGGCTAATTC
ACTCCCAACGAAGACAAGATCTGCTTTTTGCTTGTACTGGGTCTCTCTGGTTAGACCAGATCTGAGCCTG
GGAGCTCTCTGGCTAACTAGGGAACCCACTGCTTAAGCCTCAATAAAGCTTGCCTTGAGTGCTTCAAGTA
GTGTGTGCCCGTCTGTTGTGTGACTCTGGTAACTAGAGATCCCTCAGACCCTTTTAGTCAGTGTGGAAAA
TCTCTAGCAGTACGTATAGTAGTTCATGTCATCTTATTATTCAGTATTTATAACTTGCAAAGAAATGAAT
ATCAGAGAGTGAGAGGAACTTGTTTATTGCAGCTTATAATGGTTACAAATAAAGCAATAGCATCACAAAT
TTCACAAATAAAGCATTTTTTTCACTGCATTCTAGTTGTGGTTTGTCCAAACTCATCAATGTATCTTATC
ATGTCTGGCTCTAGCTATCCCGCCCCTAACTCCGCCCATCCCGCCCCTAACTCCGCCCAGTTCCGCCCAT
TCTCCGCCCCATGGCTGACTAATTTTTTTTATTTATGCAGAGGCCGAGGCCGCCTCGGCCTCTGAGCTAT
TCCAGAAGTAGTGAGGAGGCTTTTTTGGAGGCCTAGGGACGTACCCAATTCGCCCTATAGTGAGTCGTAT
TACGCGCGCTCACTGGCCGTCGTTTTACAACGTCGTGACTGGGAAAACCCTGGCGTTACCCAACTTAATC
GCCTTGCAGCACATCCCCCTTTCGCCAGCTGGCGTAATAGCGAAGAGGCCCGCACCGATCGCCCTTCCCA
ACAGTTGCGCAGCCTGAATGGCGAATGGG
[124 nt withheld, positions 7520-7643]
C
[91 nt withheld, positions 7645-7735]
A
[49 nt withheld, positions 7737-7785]
CCTTTGACGTTGGAGTCCACGTTCTTT
[37 nt withheld, positions 7813-7849]
ACCCTATCTCGGTCTATTCTTTTGATTTATAAGGGATTTTGCCGATTTCGGCCTATTGGTTAAAAAATGA
GCTGATTTAACAAAAATTTAACGCGAATTTTAACAAAATATTAACGCTTACAATTTAGGTGGCACTTTTC
GGGGAAATGTGCGCGGAACCCCTATTTGTTTATTTTTCTAAATACATTCAAATATGTATCCGCTCATGAG
ACAATAACCCTGATAAATGCTTCAATAATATTGAAAAAGGAAGAGTATGAGTATTCAACATTTCCGTGTC
GCCCTTATTCCCTTTTTTGCGGCATTTTGCCTTCCTGTTTTTGCTCACCCAGAAACGCTGGTGAAAGTAA
AAGATGCTGAAGATCAGTTGGGTGCACGAGTGGGTTACATCGAACTGGATCTCAACAGCGGTAAGATCCT
TGAGAGTTTTCGCCCCGAAGAACGTTTTCCAATGATGAGCACTTTTAAAGTTCTGCTATGTGGCGCGGTA
TTATCCCGTATTGACGCCGGGCAAGAGCAACTCGGTCGCCGCATACACTATTCTCAGAATGACTTGGTTG
AGTACTCACCAGTCACAGAAAAGCATCTTACGGATGGCATGACAGTAAGAGAATTATGCAGTGCTGCCAT
AACCATGAGTGATAACACTGCGGCCAACTTACTTCTGACAACGATCGGAGGACCGAAGGAGCTAACCGCT
TTTTTGCACAACATGGGGGATCATGTAACTCGCCTTGATCGTTGGGAACCGGAGCTGAATGAAGCCATAC
CAAACGACGAGCGTGACACCACGATGCCTGTAGCAATGGCAACAACGTTGCGCAAACTATTAACTGGCGA
ACTACTTACTCTAGCTTCCCGGCAACAATTAATAGACTGGATGGAGGCGGATAAAGTTGCAGGACCACTT
CTGCGCTCGGCCCTTCCGGCTGGCTGGTTTATTGCTGATAAATCTGGAGCCGGTGAGCGTGGGTCTCGCG
GTATCATTGCAGCACTGGGGCCAGATGGTAAGCCCTCCCGTATCGTAGTTATCTACACGACGGGGAGTCA
GGCAACTATGGATGAACGAAATAGACAGATCGCTGAGATAGGTGCCTCACTGATTAAGCATTGGTAACTG
TCAGACCAAGTTTACTCATATATACTTTAGATTGATTTAAAACTTCATTTTTAATTTAAAAGGATCTAGG
TGAAGATCCTTTTTGATAATCTCATGACCAAAATCCCTTAACGTGAGTTTTCGTTCCACTGAGCGTCAGA
CCCCGTAGAAAAGATCAAAGGATCTTCTTGAGATCCTTTTTTTCTGCGCGTAATCTGCTGCTTGCAAACA
AAAAAACCACCGCTACCAGCGGTGGTTTGTTTGCCGGATCAAGAGCTACCAACTCTTTTTCCGAAGGTAA
CTGGCTTCAGCAGAGCGCAGATACCAAATACTGTTCTTCTAGTGTAGCCGTAGTTAGGCCACCACTTCAA
GAACTCTGTAGCACCGCCTACATACCTCGCTCTGCTAATCCTGTTACCAGTGGCTGCTGCCAGTGGCGAT
AAGTCGTGTCTTACCGGGTTGGACTCAAGACGATAGTTACCGGATAAGGCGCAGCGGTCGGGCTGAACGG
GGGGTTCGTGCACACAGCCCAGCTTGGAGCGAACGACCTACACCGAACTGAGATACCTACAGCGTGAGCT
ATGAGAAAGCGCCACGCTTCCCGAAGGGAGAAAGGCGGACAGGTATCCGGTAAGCGGCAGGGTCGGAACA
GGAGAGCGCACGAGGGAGCTTCCAGGGGGAAACGCCTGGTATCTTTATAGTCCTGTCGGGTTTCGCCACC
TCTGACTTGAGCGTCGATTTTTGTGATGCTCGTCAGGGGGGCGGAGCCTATGGAAAAACGCCAGCAACGC
GGCCTTTTTACGGTTCCTGGCCTTTTGCTGGCCTTTTGCTCACATGTTCTTTCCTGCGTTATCCCCTGAT
TCTGTGGATAACCGTATTACCGCCTTTGAGTGAGCTGATACCGCTCGCCGCAGCCGAACGACCGAGCGCA
GCGAGTCAGTGAGCGAGGAAGCGGAAGAGCGCCCAATACGCAAACCGCCTCTCCCCGCGCGTTGGCCGAT
TCATTAATGCAGCTGGCACGACAGGTTTCCCGACTGGAAAGCGGGCAGTGAGCGCAACGCAATTAATGTG
AGTTAGCTCACTCATTAGGCACCCCAGGCTTTACACTTTATGCTTCCGGCTCGTATGTTGTGTGGAATTG
TGAGCGGATAACAATTTCACACAGGAAACAGCTATGACCATGATTACGCCAAGCGCGCAATTAACCCTCA
CTAAAGGGAACAAAAGCTGGAGCTGCAAGC
Features (pLannotate 1.2.2; 32 found; start..end, strand, type, name):
      5..231     +  promoter       RSV promoter: Rous sarcoma virus enhancer/promoter
    232..412     +  LTR            5' LTR (truncated): truncated 5' long terminal repeat (LTR) from HIV-1
    459..584     +  misc_feature   HIV-1 Ψ: packaging signal of human immunodeficiency virus type 1
    568..931     +  CDS            HIV-1 gag (fragment): gag protein from human immunodeficiency virus 1; gag
   1077..1310    +  misc_feature   RRE: The Rev response element (RRE) of HIV-1 allows for Rev-dependent mRNA export from the nucleus to the cytoplasm.
   1687..1713    +  CDS            Rev (fragment): human immunodeficiency virus 1 (HIV-1) Rev protein; rev; enhances nuclear export of unspliced and incompletely spliced viral mRNAs
   1720..1743    +  promoter       SV40 promoter (fragment): SV40 early promoter
   1744..1815    +  promoter       SV40 promoter (fragment): SV40 enhancer and early promoter
   1839..1974    +  rep_origin     SV40 ori: SV40 origin of replication
   2020..2616    +  CDS            PuroR (fragment): puromycin N-acetyltransferase; pac from Streptomyces; confers resistance to puromycin
   2665..2782    +  misc_feature   cPPT/CTS: central polypurine tract and central termination sequence of HIV-1
   2847..2913    +  CDS            small t antigen (fragment): SV40 (simian virus 40) small t antigen
   2920..4098    +  promoter       EF-1α promoter: strong constitutive promoter for human elongation factor EF-1α
   4113..4220    +  CDS            C9orf85 (fragment): CI085_HUMAN - Experimental evidence at protein level: Swiss-Prot protein existence level 1. From Homo sapiens (Human).
   4232..4423    +  CDS            ZNF573 (fragment): ZN573_HUMAN - Experimental evidence at transcript level: Swiss-Prot protein existence level 2. May be involved in transcriptional regulation. From Homo sapiens (Human).
   5951..6004    +  promoter       U6 promoter (fragment): RNA polymerase III promoter for human U6 snRNA
   6046..6634    +  misc_feature   WPRE: woodchuck hepatitis virus posttranscriptional regulatory element
   6685..6704    +  misc_feature   cPPT/CTS (fragment): central polypurine tract and central termination sequence of HIV-1
   6706..6939    +  LTR            3' LTR (ΔU3): self-inactivating 3' long terminal repeat (LTR) from HIV-1
   7017..7138    +  polyA_signal   SV40 poly(A) signal: SV40 polyadenylation signal
   7178..7313    +  rep_origin     SV40 ori: SV40 origin of replication
   7334..7352    -  promoter       T7 promoter: promoter for bacteriophage T7 RNA polymerase
   7360..7515    +  CDS            lacZα (fragment): LacZα fragment of β-galactosidase; lacZ fragment
   7520..7948    +  rep_origin     f1 ori (sequence partly withheld): f1 bacteriophage origin of replication; arrow indicates direction of (+) strand synthesis
   8001..8105    +  promoter       AmpR promoter: bla
   8106..8966    +  CDS            AmpR: β-lactamase; bla; confers resistance to ampicillin, carbenicillin, and related antibiotics
   9137..9725    +  rep_origin     ori: high-copy-number ColE1/pMB1/pBR322/pUC origin of replication
   9908..10000   +  CDS            lacI (fragment): lac repressor; lacI; The lac repressor binds to the lac operator to inhibit transcription in E. coli. This inhibition can be relieved by adding lactose or isopropyl-β-D-thiogalactopyranoside (IPTG).
  10013..10034   +  protein_bind   CAP binding site: CAP binding activates transcription in the presence of cAMP. E. coli catabolite activator protein
  10049..10079   +  promoter       lac promoter: promoter for the E. coli lac operon
  10087..10103   +  protein_bind   lac operator: The lac repressor binds to the lac operator to inhibit transcription in E. coli. This inhibition can be relieved by adding lactose or isopropyl-β-D-thiogalactopyranoside (IPTG). lac repressor encoded by lacI
  10148..10166   +  promoter       T3 promoter: promoter for bacteriophage T3 RNA polymerase
