[The description below was written by a language model from this plasmid's Addgene catalogue record and pLannotate feature annotations shown in this document.]
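Description:
TFORF1192 is a third-generation-style, self-inactivating lentiviral expression plasmid built on the pLX_TRC317 backbone, carrying the human zinc finger gene ZNF573 as one member of a barcoded transcription factor ORF collection. In bacteria it is maintained through a high-copy ColE1/pUC-type origin with ampicillin resistance (AmpR, β-lactamase). An f1 origin and remnants of a lac/T7/T3 cloning region are also present in the plasmid backbone. The depositor notes that the plasmid can recombine, which is a common concern with LTR-containing vectors.

The viral portion begins with an RSV promoter fused to a truncated HIV-1 5' LTR, which drives Tat-independent production of genomic RNA in packaging cells. This is followed by the Ψ packaging signal with a gag fragment, the RRE for Rev-dependent nuclear export, and a cPPT/CTS element. It ends in a ΔU3 3' LTR that disables the viral promoter after integration, with an SV40 poly(A) signal downstream. Within the provirus, an SV40 early promoter drives puromycin N-acetyltransferase for selection of transduced mammalian cells. Separately, the EF-1α promoter drives the roughly 1.9 kb ZNF573 ORF, and a WPRE downstream enhances transcript expression. The automated annotation labels only a short stretch of the insert as ZNF573, and the small C9orf85 and U6 fragment hits flanking it are probably incidental matches. The 24-bp barcode described in the catalogue entry is not annotated, so its position is not given by the record.

The construct is intended for overexpressing ZNF573 in mammalian cells. The unique barcode allows this transcription factor to be identified in pooled overexpression screens, such as those for directed differentiation.
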