Addgene plasmid #144087: TFORF1192
Purpose: Lentiviral vector for overexpressing transcription factor ORFs with unique 24-bp barcodes. Barcodes facilitate identification of transcription factors in pooled screens.
Depositing lab: Feng Zhang. Depositing organization: Broad Institute. Publication: A transcription factor atlas of directed differentiation. Joung J, Ma S, Tay T, Geiger-Schuller KR, Kirchgatterer PC, Verdine VK, Guo B, Arias-Garcia MA, Allen WE, Singh A, Kuksenko O, Abudayyeh OO, Gootenberg JS, Fu Z, Macrae RK, Buenrostro JD, Regev A, Zhang F. Cell. 2023 Jan 5;186(1):209-229.e26. doi: 10.1016/j.cell.2022.11.026. PubMed 36608654.
Backbone
  Vector backbone: pLX_TRC317
  Backbone manufacturer: Broad Institute Genetic Perturbation Platform
  Backbone size w/o insert (bp): 8264
  Vector type: Mammalian Expression, Lentiviral
  Selectable markers: Puromycin
Growth in bacteria
  Bacterial resistance: Ampicillin, 100 μg/mL
  Growth temperature: 37°C
  Growth strain: NEB Stable
  Copy number: High Copy
Gene/Insert
  Gene/Insert name: ZNF573
  Species: H. sapiens (human)
  Insert size (bp): 1925
  Entrez Gene: ZNF573 (a.k.a. FLJ30921)
  Promoter: EF1a
  Cloning method: Unknown
  Sequencing primers: 5′ GGGTGGAGACTGAAGTTAGGCCAG; 3′ CACATAGCGTAAAAGGAGCAACATAG
Terms and licenses: Academic/Nonprofit Terms; Industry Terms: Not Available to Industry
Depositor comments: NM_152360,ENST00000339503 . The transcription factor ORF portion of this plasmid was synthesized by Genewiz. Please test multiple small colonies in case of plasmid recombination. To make this collection available in a timely manner, a portion of this collection was not fully sequenced by Addgene. If an Addgene verified full plasmid sequence is not available, please contact us prior to placing an order to request the full sequence.
How to cite: TFORF1192 was a gift from Feng Zhang (Addgene plasmid # 144087 ; http://n2t.net/addgene:144087 ; RRID:Addgene_144087)
