>Addgene plasmid #144087 | TFORF1192 | depositor partial sequence | sequence record 284385 | Insert
ACCGCCACCATGGAGTCTTGCTCTGTCGCACAGGCTGGAGTGCAGTGGCCCGATCTCAGCTCACTGCAAC
CTCCGCCTCCCAGGTTCAAGCAATTCTCCTGCCACAGCCTCCAAGTAGCTGGGATTACAGATTTGGATTT
ACAGTGTGAGATAATCAGCTACATAGAAGTACCCACTTATGAAACAGATATATCCTCTACACAACTTCAG
AGCATATATAAGAGAGAGAAACTCTATGAATGTAAGAAATGTCAGAAGAAATTTAGTAGTGGTTATCAAC
TTATTCTACATCACAGGTTTCATGTCATTGAGAGACCCTATGAATGCAAAGAGTGTGGGAAGAACTTTCG
TAGTGGCTATCAACTTACTCTACATCAAAGATTTCATACTGGTGAGAAACCCTATGAATGTACAGAATGT
GGGAAGAACTTTAGAAGTGGTTATCAGCTGACTGTGCATCAGAGATTTCATACTGGTGAGAAAACCTATG
AATGTAGGCAGTGTGGGAAGGCCTTTATATATGCCTCACACATTGTTCAACATGAGAGAATTCACACTGG
TGGGAAGCCGTATGAATGTCAGGAGTGTGGGAGGGCCTTTAGTCAAGGTGGACATCTTAGAATTCATCAG
AGAGTTCATACTGGCGAAAAACCATATAAATGTAAGGAATGTGGGAAGACTTTTAGTAGGCGCTCAAATC
TTGTTGAACATGGGCAGTTTCATACTGATGAGAAGCCATACATATGTGAGAAATGTGGAAAGGCCTTTAG
AAGAGGTCACCAGCTTACTGTACATCAGAGAGTTCACACTGGTAAAAAGCCATATGAGTGTAAAGAATGT
GGGAAGGGCTATACCACTGCCTCATACTTTCTTCTACATCAGAGAATTCATAAAGGTGGAAAACCCTATG
AATGTAAGGAGTGTAAGAAAACCTTTACTTTGTATAGAAATCTTACTCGGCATCAGAATATTCATACTGG
TGAGAAACTTTTTGAATGCAAGCAATGTGGGAAGACCTATACTACTGGTTCAAAACTCTTTCAACATCAG
AAAACTCATACTGGCGAGAAACCCTATGAATGCAAGGAATGCGGAAAGGCCTTTAGCTTGTATGGCTACC
TTAAACAACATCAGAAAATTCATACTGGCATGAAACACTTTGAATGTAAGGAGTGTAAAAAAACCTTTAC
TTTGTATAGAAATCTTACTCGACATCAGAATATTCACACTGGTAAGAAACTTTTTGAATGTCAGGAATGT
GGGAAGGCCTATAGTACTGGCTCAAACCTTATTCAACATCGGAAAACTCATACTGGTGAGAAACCCTATA
AATGTAAGGAATGTGGCAAGACCTTTAGCTTGCATGGATATCTTAATCAACATCAGAAAATTCATACTGG
TATGAAACCCTATGAATGTAAGGTATGTAGAAAAACCTTTACTTTCTATAGAAATCTTACTCTACATCAA
AGTATTCATACTGATGAGAAACCTTTTGAATGTAAGGAATGTGGGAAGACCTTTAGACGTAGTTCACACC
TTACTGCACATCAGAGCATTCATGCTGATAAAAAACCCTATGAATGTAAAGAATGTGGAAAGGCCTTTAA
AATGTATGGCTACCTTACCCAACATCAGAAAATTCATACTGGTGGAAAACCTTATGAATGTAAAGAATGT
GGGAAGGCCTTCAGTCGTGCTTCAAACCTTGTTCAACATGAGAGAATTCATACTGGTGAGAAACCCTATG
TGTGTAAGCAGTGTGGGAAAACCTTCAGATATGGTTCAGCCCTTAAAGCCCATCAGAGAATTCATAGGAG
CATAAAAGTGTAGTAATGAACTAGTCCGTAACTTGAAAGTATTTCGATTTCTTGGCTTTATATATCTTGT
GGAAAGGACGACCACATTCTTCGCACATTGGGTGC
