>Addgene plasmid #144087 | TFORF1192 | depositor partial sequence | sequence record 284386 | Barcode
CCACATTCTTCGCACATTGGGTGC
